>Addgene plasmid #159874 | pCFJ2089 - [1-2] ENTR - Tag - SNAP(PATC, no_atg, no_stop) | addgene full sequence | sequence record 319103 | Addgene NGS Result
CTTTCCTGCGTTATCCCCTGATTCTGTGGATAACCGTATTACCGCCTTTGAGTGAGCTGATACCGCTCGC
CGCAGCCGAACGACCGAGCGCAGCGAGTCAGTGAGCGAGGAAGCGGAAGAGCGCCCAATACGCAAACCGC
CTCTCCCCGCGCGTTGGCCGATTCATTAATGCAGCTGGCACGACAGGTTTCCCGACTGGAAAGCGGGCAG
TGAGCGCAACGCAATTAATACGCGTACCGCTAGCCAGGAAGAGTTTGTAGAAACGCAAAAAGGCCATCCG
TCAGGATGGCCTTCTGCTTAGTTTGATGCCTGGCAGTTTATGGCGGGCGTCCTGCCCGCCACCCTCCGGG
CCGTTGCTTCACAACGTTCAAATCCGCTCCCGGCGGATTTGTCCTACTCAGGAGAGCGTTCACCGACAAA
CAACAGATAAAACGAAAGGCCCAGTCTTCCGACTGAGCCTTTCGTTTTATTTGATGCCTGGCAGTTCCCT
ACTCTCGCGTTAACGCTAGCATGGATGTTTTCCCAGTCACGACGTTGTAAAACGACGGCCAGTCTTAAGC
TCGGGCCCCAAATAATGATTTTATTTTGACTGATAGTGACCTGTTCGTTGCAACAAATTGATGAGCAATG
CTTTTTTATAATGCCAACTTTGTACAAAAAAGCAGGCTCGGCCGGCAGTACTAGCGGTGGCAGTGGAGGT
ACCGGCGGAAGCAGTGACAAGGTAACACTTAGTTTTTGTTGCTCTGTTTAAAAATTAATTTTAAGGACTG
CGAGATGAAGCGTACCACCCTCGACTCCCCACTCGGAAAGCTCGAGCTCTCCGGATGCGAGCAAGGACTC
CACCGTATCATCTTCCTCGGAAAGGGAACCTCCGCCGCCGACGCCGTCGAGGTCCCAGCCCCAGCCGCCG
TCCTCGGAGGACCAGGTAAGTTTTCTTATGGGAAAGAAGGAAAAAACCGAGATTTTACTTGAAAAATTGA
ATTTTTCGCGGGATTTTCACCAAAAATTGTTGAATATTCATTATTTCACGCTGTAAAACAAAAAAAAAAA
AAATCAAAAACTACGTTGAAATCGCGTTTTTAAGCGAATTTTCTTCAGAATTGCCAGATTTTAACCCCAA
ATTTTGCAGTTTTTAAATAAAATTTCACCTTTTCGGCTCAAATTGTAGATTTTCCTGAAAATTTAGTACA
AAAAACAATTTCCTCGTAAATTTTTCAAATAGATTTTCAGAGCCACTCATGCAAGCCACCGCCTGGCTCA
ACGCCTACTTCCACCAACCAGAGGCCATCGAGGAGTTCCCAGTCCCAGCCCTCCACCACCCAGTCTTCCA
ACAAGAGTCCTTCACCCGTCAAGTCCTCTGGAAGCTCCTCAAGGTAAGTTATGTCTACCTGCCTGCCTAC
CGCCTAAATTTTTTGTGAAGTTTCTTCAAAAAATCCAGAAAAAAAAACAATTTTCATACGATTTTTTCCC
TTAAAATTGTGAATTTTCATGCTTTTTAGCCCCAAAAGTCATTATTTGAGAAAAAATTTCATACAAAAAA
GTTTTGAGAAATACACAATTTTTTAAATGTAATTTTCAAATTTTCAATTTTCAACTAGAAAATTCACAAA
ACTTGTAAATTTTGGACCAAAACATTTATACAATTACTTTTTTTGAATCTAATAACTACAATAACTACAA
ATTTAACATTTTCAGGTCGTCAAGTTCGGAGAGGTCATCTCCTACTCCCACCTCGCCGCCCTCGCCGGAA
ACCCAGCCGCCACCGCCGCCGTCAAGACCGCCCTCTCCGGAAACCCAGTCCCAATCCTCATCCCATGCCA
CCGTGTCGTCCAAGGAGACCTCGACGTCGGAGGATACGAGGGAGGACTCGCCGTCAAGGTAAGTTCTTTT
TTTGAAAAGTGCAGTTTGTAGTCTAATTTTCATTTATTTTCTTTTTAAAAAACGCATCAATTTTTAAATA
TTTTGGGACAAAATCCGAAAACTGTACTAATTTGTAGTTTGTAAAATTAAAAAAAAAACGCAAAAAAATG
TTTTCAAAAATGCTTAGAATAAAAATAAAATTTCTAAAAAATTGAACAAAATAAACATTTAAAAATTCAA
AAAGTTTGAAAAAATGCAAAGTTTTTTAATGCAAAAAATATTTAATGTTTAAACAAATTTAAAAAATGTT
GTAAGAATATGTTTAGAGACAGTTTTTAAATGTTAAATTGCAAAAAAAAAAAGCAAAAAAAAATTTGAAA
AATGTAACAGAAAATTTTAATTAAAAAAGTCGTGTTTTTTTCAAACCTGCAATTCTTTGTAATTTTATTT
ATAAAGAGAAACAAATCAAATTGTATATTACGAAAAACGATACTAAAATTCGAAAATTTGCGGTTTTTTG
CGTAAAAAATACGGTTCCGTAATTTTCAGGAGTGGCTCCTCGCCCACGAGGGACACCCTCTCGGAAAGCC
AGGACTCGGAGGTGGCACAGGAGGAACGGGCGGTAGTGGAGGCACTGGTGCCGGCAACCCAGCTTTCTTG
TACAAAGTTGGCATTATAAGAAAGCATTGCTTATCAATTTGTTGCAACGAACAGGTCACTATCAGTCAAA
ATAAAATCATTATTTGCCATCCAGCTGATATCCCCTATAGTGAGTCGTATTACATGGTCATAGCTGTTTC
CTGGCAGCTCTGGCCCGTGTCTCAAAATCTCTGATGTTACATTGCACAAGATAAAAATATATCATCATGA
ACAATAAAACTGTCTGCTTACATAAACAGTAATACAAGGGGTGTTATGAGCCATATTCAACGGGAAACGT
CGAGGCCGCGATTAAATTCCAACATGGATGCTGATTTATATGGGTATAAATGGGCTCGCGATAATGTCGG
GCAATCAGGTGCGACAATCTATCGCTTGTATGGGAAGCCCGATGCGCCAGAGTTGTTTCTGAAACATGGC
AAAGGTAGCGTTGCCAATGATGTTACAGATGAGATGGTCAGACTAAACTGGCTGACGGAATTTATGCCTC
TTCCGACCATCAAGCATTTTATCCGTACTCCTGATGATGCATGGTTACTCACCACTGCGATCCCCGGAAA
AACAGCATTCCAGGTATTAGAAGAATATCCTGATTCAGGTGAAAATATTGTTGATGCGCTGGCAGTGTTC
CTGCGCCGGTTGCATTCGATTCCTGTTTGTAATTGTCCTTTTAACAGCGATCGCGTATTTCGCCTCGCTC
AGGCGCAATCACGAATGAATAACGGTTTGGTTGATGCGAGTGATTTTGATGACGAGCGTAATGGCTGGCC
TGTTGAACAAGTCTGGAAAGAAATGCATAAACTTTTGCCATTCTCACCGGATTCAGTCGTCACTCATGGT
GATTTCTCACTTGATAACCTTATTTTTGACGAGGGGAAATTAATAGGTTGTATTGATGTTGGACGAGTCG
GAATCGCAGACCGATACCAGGATCTTGCCATCCTATGGAACTGCCTCGGTGAGTTTTCTCCTTCATTACA
GAAACGGCTTTTTCAAAAATATGGTATTGATAATCCTGATATGAATAAATTGCAGTTTCATTTGATGCTC
GATGAGTTTTTCTAATCAGAATTGGTTAATTGGTTGTAACACTGGCAGAGCATTACGCTGACTTGACGGG
ACGGCGCAAGCTCATGACCAAAATCCCTTAACGTGAGTTACGCGTCGTTCCACTGAGCGTCAGACCCCGT
AGAAAAGATCAAAGGATCTTCTTGAGATCCTTTTTTTCTGCGCGTAATCTGCTGCTTGCAAACAAAAAAA
CCACCGCTACCAGCGGTGGTTTGTTTGCCGGATCAAGAGCTACCAACTCTTTTTCCGAAGGTAACTGGCT
TCAGCAGAGCGCAGATACCAAATACTGTTCTTCTAGTGTAGCCGTAGTTAGGCCACCACTTCAAGAACTC
TGTAGCACCGCCTACATACCTCGCTCTGCTAATCCTGTTACCAGTGGCTGCTGCCAGTGGCGATAAGTCG
TGTCTTACCGGGTTGGACTCAAGACGATAGTTACCGGATAAGGCGCAGCGGTCGGGCTGAACGGGGGGTT
CGTGCACACAGCCCAGCTTGGAGCGAACGACCTACACCGAACTGAGATACCTACAGCGTGAGCTATGAGA
AAGCGCCACGCTTCCCGAAGGGAGAAAGGCGGACAGGTATCCGGTAAGCGGCAGGGTCGGAACAGGAGAG
CGCACGAGGGAGCTTCCAGGGGGAAACGCCTGGTATCTTTATAGTCCTGTCGGGTTTCGCCACCTCTGAC
TTGAGCGTCGATTTTTGTGATGCTCGTCAGGGGGGCGGAGCCTATGGAAAAACGCCAGCAACGCGGCCTT
TTTACGGTTCCTGGCCTTTTGCTGGCCTTTTGCTCACATGTT
Features (pLannotate 1.2.2; 12 found; start..end, strand, type, name):
    121..213     +  CDS            lacI (fragment): lac repressor; lacI; The lac repressor binds to the lac operator to inhibit transcription in E. coli. This inhibition can be relieved by adding lactose or isopropyl-β-D-thiogalactopyranoside (IPTG).
    268..295     -  terminator     rrnB T2 terminator: transcription terminator T2 from the E. coli rrnB gene
    427..470     +  terminator     rrnB T1 terminator: Escherichia coli rrnB; transcription terminator T1 from the E. coli rrnB gene
    517..553     -  CDS            lacZα (fragment): LacZα fragment of β-galactosidase; lacZ fragment
    569..668     +  protein_bind   attL1: mutant version of attL; recombination site for the Gateway® LR reaction LR Clonase™
    763..924     +  CDS            MGMT (fragment): MGMT_HUMAN - Experimental evidence at protein level: Swiss-Prot protein existence level 1. Involved in the cellular defense against the biological effects of O6-methylguanine (O6-MeG) and O4-methylthymine (O4-MeT) in DNA. Repairs the methylated nucleobase in DNA by stoichiometrically transferring the methyl group to a cysteine residue in the enzyme. This is a suicide reaction: the enzyme is irreversibly inactivated. From Homo sapiens (Human).
   1230..1376    +  CDS            MGMT (fragment): MGMT_HUMAN - Experimental evidence at protein level: Swiss-Prot protein existence level 1. Involved in the cellular defense against the biological effects of O6-methylguanine (O6-MeG) and O4-methylthymine (O4-MeT) in DNA. Repairs the methylated nucleobase in DNA by stoichiometrically transferring the methyl group to a cysteine residue in the enzyme. This is a suicide reaction: the enzyme is irreversibly inactivated. From Homo sapiens (Human).
   1693..1878    +  CDS            Mgmt (fragment): MGMT_MOUSE - Experimental evidence at protein level: Swiss-Prot protein existence level 1. Involved in the cellular defense against the biological effects of O6-methylguanine (O6-MeG) and O4-methylthymine (O4-MeT) in DNA. Repairs the methylated nucleobase in DNA by stoichiometrically transferring the methyl group to a cysteine residue in the enzyme. This is a suicide reaction: the enzyme is irreversibly inactivated. From Mus musculus (Mouse).
   2507..2606    -  protein_bind   attL2: mutant version of attL; recombination site for the Gateway® LR reaction LR Clonase™
   2624..2642    -  promoter       T7 promoter: promoter for bacteriophage T7 RNA polymerase
   2776..3585    +  CDS            KanR: aminoglycoside phosphotransferase; aph(3')-Ia; confers resistance to kanamycin in bacteria or G418 (Geneticin®) in eukaryotes
   3732..4320    +  rep_origin     ori: high-copy-number ColE1/pMB1/pBR322/pUC origin of replication
