[The description below was written by a language model from this plasmid's Addgene catalogue record and pLannotate feature annotations shown in this document.]
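Description:
pCFJ2089 is a Gateway entry clone built in the pDONR221 backbone. It supplies a SNAP protein tag as the middle ("[1-2]") module for three-fragment Gateway assembly of C. elegans expression constructs. The 4,382 nt plasmid is maintained in E. coli at high copy from a ColE1/pUC-type origin and selected with kanamycin through an aminoglycoside phosphotransferase gene. Other annotated backbone features are typical donor-vector remnants: rrnB T1 and T2 terminators upstream of the cassette that insulate it from read-through transcription, a T7 promoter beyond attL2, and short lacI and lacZα fragments.

The payload lies between attL1 and attL2, the sites used by LR Clonase to move the insert into a destination vector together with flanking entry modules. The plasmid carries no worm promoter or 3' UTR of its own. Within the cassette, the annotation tool finds three separated fragments matching mammalian MGMT (O6-methylguanine-DNA methyltransferase). This fits a SNAP tag, which is an engineered derivative of that enzyme that covalently binds benzylguanine-linked dyes and other substrates. The gaps between the coding fragments probably correspond to introns, and the "PATC" label in the name suggests that these carry periodic A/T cluster sequences, although the feature table does not annotate them. The associated publication concerns design rules that reduce germline silencing of transgenes in extrachromosomal arrays, which is the likely reason for including PATCs. As the name indicates, the tag lacks both a start codon and a stop codon, so translation start and stop signals have to come from elsewhere in the assembled transgene. The record does not state which modules it is meant to be combined with.
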