Addgene plasmid #159874: pCFJ2089 - [1-2] ENTR - Tag - SNAP(PATC, no_atg, no_stop)
Purpose: Three-fragment Gateway compatible protein tag for expression in C. elegans
Depositing lab: Christian Froekjaer-Jensen. Depositing organization: King Abdullah University of Science and Technology (KAUST). Publication: Engineering rules that minimize germline silencing of transgenes in simple extrachromosomal arrays in C. elegans. Aljohani MD, El Mouridi S, Priyadarshini M, Vargas-Velazquez AM, Frokjaer-Jensen C. Nat Commun. 2020 Dec 9;11(1):6300. doi: 10.1038/s41467-020-19898-0. PubMed 33298957.
Backbone
  Vector backbone: pDONR221
  Vector type: Worm Expression
Growth in bacteria
  Bacterial resistance: Kanamycin, 50 μg/mL
  Growth temperature: 37°C
  Growth strain: DH5alpha
  Copy number: High Copy
Gene/Insert
  Gene/Insert name: [1-2] ENTR - Tag - SNAP(PATC, no_atg, no_stop)
  Species: C. elegans (nematode)
  Mutation: Not applicable
  Cloning method: Gateway Cloning
Terms and licenses: Academic/Nonprofit Terms; Industry Terms: Not Available to Industry
Depositor comments: See www.wormbuilder.org for more information.
How to cite: pCFJ2089 - [1-2] ENTR - Tag - SNAP(PATC, no_atg, no_stop) was a gift from Christian Froekjaer-Jensen (Addgene plasmid # 159874 ; http://n2t.net/addgene:159874 ; RRID:Addgene_159874)
